Addgene plasmid #99670: dSp-VP64-p65-RTA(75-190)
Purpose: Expresses dSp Cas9 fused to combination of truncated activation domains
Depositing lab: George Church. Depositing organization: Harvard Medical School. Publication: Rational design of a compact CRISPR-Cas9 activator for AAV-mediated delivery. Vora S, Cheng J, Xiao R, VanDusen NJ, Quintino L, Pu WT, Vandenberghe LH, Chavez A, Church G. bioRxiv 2018. 298620 10.1101/298620.
Backbone
  Vector backbone: pBR322
  Vector type: Mammalian Expression
Growth in bacteria
  Bacterial resistance: Ampicillin, 100 μg/mL
  Growth temperature: 37°C
  Growth strain: DH5alpha
  Copy number: Low Copy
Gene/Insert
  Gene/Insert name: dCas9
  Species: Synthetic
  Mutation: dead Cas9
  Tag / fusion protein: VP64-p65-RTA(75-190) (C terminal on insert)
  Cloning method: Restriction Enzyme; 5′ cloning site unknown (unknown if destroyed); 3′ cloning site unknown (unknown if destroyed)
Terms and licenses: Academic/Nonprofit Terms; Industry Terms: Not Available to Industry
Depositor comments: Please visit https://doi.org/10.1101/298620 for bioRxiv preprint.
How to cite: dSp-VP64-p65-RTA(75-190) was a gift from George Church (Addgene plasmid # 99670 ; http://n2t.net/addgene:99670 ; RRID:Addgene_99670)
