[The description below was written by a language model from this plasmid's Addgene catalogue record and pLannotate feature annotations shown in this document.]
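Description:
dSp-VP64-p65-RTA(75-190) is an 8.7 kb mammalian expression plasmid that produces a nuclease-dead Streptococcus pyogenes Cas9 fused at its C terminus to a three-part transcriptional activator. The catalogue lists the backbone as pBR322 and describes it as low copy. The feature table shows a ColE1/pMB1-family origin, which the annotation software labels generically as high-copy, together with a fragment of the pBR322 bom region. Selection in bacteria is through the β-lactamase (AmpR) gene and its native promoter, which confer ampicillin resistance. No mammalian selection marker is annotated.

The expression cassette is driven by the human cytomegalovirus immediate-early enhancer and promoter. The open reading frame begins with the Cas9m4 variant, which carries the D10A, D839A, H840A and N863A substitutions, so the protein still binds DNA under guide RNA direction but cannot cut it. Downstream lie VP16-derived repeats (annotated only as a short VP96-like fragment, consistent with the VP64 named in the record), a fragment of human RELA/p65, and a fragment of the Epstein-Barr virus Rta activation domain, which the construct name gives as residues 75-190. An HSV thymidine kinase polyadenylation signal terminates the transcript, and a small reverse-oriented remnant of the bGH poly(A) signal follows it. The plasmid encodes no guide RNA, so one must be supplied separately to target the activator to a chosen promoter.

The stated purpose is to express dCas9 fused to a combination of truncated activation domains. It comes from work on designing a compact VPR-style CRISPR activator small enough for AAV-mediated delivery, although this plasmid contains no annotated AAV elements.
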