Features (pLannotate 1.2.2; 12 found; start..end, strand, type, name):
    110..489     +  enhancer       CMV enhancer: human cytomegalovirus immediate early enhancer
    490..693     +  promoter       CMV promoter: human cytomegalovirus (CMV) immediate early promoter
    808..4911    +  CDS            Cas9m4: catalytically dead mutant of the Cas9 endonuclease from the Streptococcus pyogenes Type II CRISPR/Cas system RNA-guided DNA-binding protein that lacks endonuclease activity due to the mutations D10A, D839A, H840A, and N863A (Mali et al., 2013)
   5119..5135    +  CDS            VP96 (fragment): 6 tandem repeats of the minimal activation domain of herpes simplex virus VP16 (Cheng et al., 2013)
   5230..6012    +  CDS            RELA (fragment): TF65_HUMAN - Also known as NFKB3. Experimental evidence at protein level: Swiss-Prot protein existence level 1. NF-kappa-B is a pleiotropic transcription factor present in almost all cell types and is the endpoint of a series of signal transduction events that are initiated by a vast array of stimuli related to many biological processes such as inflammation, immunity, differentiation, cell growth, tumorigenesis and apoptosis. NF-kappa-B is a homo- or heterodimeric complex formed by the Rel-like domain- containing proteins RELA/p65, RELB, NFKB1/p105, NFKB1/p50, REL and NFKB2/p52. The heterodime
   6040..6387    +  CDS            Rta AD (fragment): transcriptional activation domain from the human herpesvirus 4 (Epstein-Barr virus) replication and transcription activator Rta/BRLF1 (Hardwick et al., 1992; Chavez et al., 2015)
   6486..6534    +  polyA_signal   HSV TK poly(A) signal: herpes simplex virus thymidine kinase polyadenylation signal (Cole and Stacy, 1985)
   6625..6641    -  polyA_signal   bGH poly(A) signal (fragment): bovine growth hormone polyadenylation signal
   6848..7436    -  rep_origin     ori: high-copy-number ColE1/pMB1/pBR322/pUC origin of replication
   7607..8467    -  CDS            AmpR: β-lactamase; bla; confers resistance to ampicillin, carbenicillin, and related antibiotics
   8468..8572    -  promoter       AmpR promoter: bla
   8631..8683    -  misc_feature   bom (fragment): basis of mobility region from pBR322
>Addgene plasmid #99670 | dSp-VP64-p65-RTA(75-190) | addgene full sequence | sequence record 192065 | Addgene NGS Result
AAAATTTAAGCTACAACAAGGCAAGGCTTGACCGACAATTGCATGAAGAATCTGCTTAGGGTTAGGCGTT
TTGCGCTGCTTCGCGATGTACGGGCCAGATATACGCGTTGACATTGATTATTGACTAGTTATTAATAGTA
ATCAATTACGGGGTCATTAGTTCATAGCCCATATATGGAGTTCCGCGTTACATAACTTACGGTAAATGGC
CCGCCTGGCTGACCGCCCAACGACCCCCGCCCATTGACGTCAATAATGACGTATGTTCCCATAGTAACGC
CAATAGGGACTTTCCATTGACGTCAATGGGTGGAGTATTTACGGTAAACTGCCCACTTGGCAGTACATCA
AGTGTATCATATGCCAAGTACGCCCCCTATTGACGTCAATGACGGTAAATGGCCCGCCTGGCATTATGCC
CAGTACATGACCTTATGGGACTTTCCTACTTGGCAGTACATCTACGTATTAGTCATCGCTATTACCATGG
TGATGCGGTTTTGGCAGTACATCAATGGGCGTGGATAGCGGTTTGACTCACGGGGATTTCCAAGTCTCCA
CCCCATTGACGTCAATGGGAGTTTGTTTTGGCACCAAAATCAACGGGACTTTCCAAAATGTCGTAACAAC
TCCGCCCCATTGACGCAAATGGGCGGTAGGCGTGTACGGTGGGAGGTCTATATAAGCAGAGCTCGTTTAG
TGAACCGTCAGATCGCCTGGAGACGCCATCCACGCTGTTTTGACCTCCATAGAAGACACCGGGACCGATC
CAGCCTCCGGACTCTAGAGGATCGAACCCTTGCCACCATGGACAAGAAGTACTCCATTGGGCTCGCTATC
GGCACAAACAGCGTCGGCTGGGCCGTCATTACGGACGAGTACAAGGTGCCGAGCAAAAAATTCAAAGTTC
TGGGCAATACCGATCGCCACAGCATAAAGAAGAACCTCATTGGCGCCCTCCTGTTCGACTCCGGGGAGAC
GGCCGAAGCCACGCGGCTCAAAAGAACAGCACGGCGCAGATATACCCGCAGAAAGAATCGGATCTGCTAC
CTGCAGGAGATCTTTAGTAATGAGATGGCTAAGGTGGATGACTCTTTCTTCCATAGGCTGGAGGAGTCCT
TTTTGGTGGAGGAGGATAAAAAGCACGAGCGCCACCCAATCTTTGGCAATATCGTGGACGAGGTGGCGTA
CCATGAAAAGTACCCAACCATATATCATCTGAGGAAGAAGCTTGTAGACAGTACTGATAAGGCTGACTTG
CGGTTGATCTATCTCGCGCTGGCGCATATGATCAAATTTCGGGGACACTTCCTCATCGAGGGGGACCTGA
ACCCAGACAACAGCGATGTCGACAAACTCTTTATCCAACTGGTTCAGACTTACAATCAGCTTTTCGAAGA
GAACCCGATCAACGCATCCGGAGTTGACGCCAAAGCAATCCTGAGCGCTAGGCTGTCCAAATCCCGGCGG
CTCGAAAACCTCATCGCACAGCTCCCTGGGGAGAAGAAGAACGGCCTGTTTGGTAATCTTATCGCCCTGT
CACTCGGGCTGACCCCCAACTTTAAATCTAACTTCGACCTGGCCGAAGATGCCAAGCTTCAACTGAGCAA
AGACACCTACGATGATGATCTCGACAATCTGCTGGCCCAGATCGGCGACCAGTACGCAGACCTTTTTTTG
GCGGCAAAGAACCTGTCAGACGCCATTCTGCTGAGTGATATTCTGCGAGTGAACACGGAGATCACCAAAG
CTCCGCTGAGCGCTAGTATGATCAAGCGCTATGATGAGCACCACCAAGACTTGACTTTGCTGAAGGCCCT
TGTCAGACAGCAACTGCCTGAGAAGTACAAGGAAATTTTCTTCGATCAGTCTAAAAATGGCTACGCCGGA
TACATTGACGGCGGAGCAAGCCAGGAGGAATTTTACAAATTTATTAAGCCCATCTTGGAAAAAATGGACG
GCACCGAGGAGCTGCTGGTAAAGCTTAACAGAGAAGATCTGTTGCGCAAACAGCGCACTTTCGACAATGG
AAGCATCCCCCACCAGATTCACCTGGGCGAACTGCACGCTATCCTCAGGCGGCAAGAGGATTTCTACCCC
TTTTTGAAAGATAACAGGGAAAAGATTGAGAAAATCCTCACATTTCGGATACCCTACTATGTAGGCCCCC
TCGCCCGGGGAAATTCCAGATTCGCGTGGATGACTCGCAAATCAGAAGAGACCATCACTCCCTGGAACTT
CGAGGAAGTCGTGGATAAGGGGGCCTCTGCCCAGTCCTTCATCGAAAGGATGACTAACTTTGATAAAAAT
CTGCCTAACGAAAAGGTGCTTCCTAAACACTCTCTGCTGTACGAGTACTTCACAGTTTATAACGAGCTCA
CCAAGGTCAAATACGTCACAGAAGGGATGAGAAAGCCAGCATTCCTGTCTGGAGAGCAGAAGAAAGCTAT
CGTGGACCTCCTCTTCAAGACGAACCGGAAAGTTACCGTGAAACAGCTCAAAGAAGACTATTTCAAAAAG
ATTGAATGTTTCGACTCTGTTGAAATCAGCGGAGTGGAGGATCGCTTCAACGCATCCCTGGGAACGTATC
ACGATCTCCTGAAAATCATTAAAGACAAGGACTTCCTGGACAATGAGGAGAACGAGGACATTCTTGAGGA
CATTGTCCTCACCCTTACGTTGTTTGAAGATAGGGAGATGATTGAAGAACGCTTGAAAACTTACGCTCAT
CTCTTCGACGACAAAGTCATGAAACAGCTCAAGAGGCGCCGATATACAGGATGGGGGCGGCTGTCAAGAA
AACTGATCAATGGGATCCGAGACAAGCAGAGTGGAAAGACAATCCTGGATTTTCTTAAGTCCGATGGATT
TGCCAACCGGAACTTCATGCAGTTGATCCATGATGACTCTCTCACCTTTAAGGAGGACATCCAGAAAGCA
CAAGTTTCTGGCCAGGGGGACAGTCTTCACGAGCACATCGCTAATCTTGCAGGTAGCCCAGCTATCAAAA
AGGGAATACTGCAGACCGTTAAGGTCGTGGATGAACTCGTCAAAGTAATGGGAAGGCATAAGCCCGAGAA
TATCGTTATCGAGATGGCCCGAGAGAACCAAACTACCCAGAAGGGACAGAAGAACAGTAGGGAAAGGATG
AAGAGGATTGAAGAGGGTATAAAAGAACTGGGGTCCCAAATCCTTAAGGAACACCCAGTTGAAAACACCC
AGCTTCAGAATGAGAAGCTCTACCTGTACTACCTGCAGAACGGCAGGGACATGTACGTGGATCAGGAACT
GGACATCAATCGGCTCTCCGACTACGACGTGGCTGCTATCGTGCCCCAGTCTTTTCTCAAAGATGATTCT
ATTGATAATAAAGTGTTGACAAGATCCGATAAAGCTAGAGGGAAGAGTGATAACGTCCCCTCAGAAGAAG
TTGTCAAGAAAATGAAAAATTATTGGCGGCAGCTGCTGAACGCCAAACTGATCACACAACGGAAGTTCGA
TAATCTGACTAAGGCTGAACGAGGTGGCCTGTCTGAGTTGGATAAAGCCGGCTTCATCAAAAGGCAGCTT
GTTGAGACACGCCAGATCACCAAGCACGTGGCCCAAATTCTCGATTCACGCATGAACACCAAGTACGATG
AAAATGACAAACTGATTCGAGAGGTGAAAGTTATTACTCTGAAGTCTAAGCTGGTCTCAGATTTCAGAAA
GGACTTTCAGTTTTATAAGGTGAGAGAGATCAACAATTACCACCATGCGCATGATGCCTACCTGAATGCA
GTGGTAGGCACTGCACTTATCAAAAAATATCCCAAGCTTGAATCTGAATTTGTTTACGGAGACTATAAAG
TGTACGATGTTAGGAAAATGATCGCAAAGTCTGAGCAGGAAATAGGCAAGGCCACCGCTAAGTACTTCTT
TTACAGCAATATTATGAATTTTTTCAAGACCGAGATTACACTGGCCAATGGAGAGATTCGGAAGCGACCA
CTTATCGAAACAAACGGAGAAACAGGAGAAATCGTGTGGGACAAGGGTAGGGATTTCGCGACAGTCCGGA
AGGTCCTGTCCATGCCGCAGGTGAACATCGTTAAAAAGACCGAAGTACAGACCGGAGGCTTCTCCAAGGA
AAGTATCCTCCCGAAAAGGAACAGCGACAAGCTGATCGCACGCAAAAAAGATTGGGACCCCAAGAAATAC
GGCGGATTCGATTCTCCTACAGTCGCTTACAGTGTACTGGTTGTGGCCAAAGTGGAGAAAGGGAAGTCTA
AAAAACTCAAAAGCGTCAAGGAACTGCTGGGCATCACAATCATGGAGCGATCAAGCTTCGAAAAAAACCC
CATCGACTTTCTCGAGGCGAAAGGATATAAAGAGGTCAAAAAAGACCTCATCATTAAGCTTCCCAAGTAC
TCTCTCTTTGAGCTTGAAAACGGCCGGAAACGAATGCTCGCTAGTGCGGGCGAGCTGCAGAAAGGTAACG
AGCTGGCACTGCCCTCTAAATACGTTAATTTCTTGTATCTGGCCAGCCACTATGAAAAGCTCAAAGGGTC
TCCCGAAGATAATGAGCAGAAGCAGCTGTTCGTGGAACAACACAAACACTACCTTGATGAGATCATCGAG
CAAATAAGCGAATTCTCCAAAAGAGTGATCCTCGCCGACGCTAACCTCGATAAGGTGCTTTCTGCTTACA
ATAAGCACAGGGATAAGCCCATCAGGGAGCAGGCAGAAAACATTATCCACTTGTTTACTCTGACCAACTT
GGGCGCGCCTGCAGCCTTCAAGTACTTCGACACCACCATAGACAGAAAGCGGTACACCTCTACAAAGGAG
GTCCTGGACGCCACACTGATTCATCAGTCAATTACGGGGCTCTATGAAACAAGAATCGACCTCTCTCAGC
TCGGTGGAGACAGCAGGGCTGACCCCAAGAAGAAGAGGAAGGTGAGTGGTGGAGGAAGTGGCGGGTCAGG
GTCGGAGGCCAGCGGTTCCGGACGGGCTGACGCATTGGACGATTTTGATCTGGATATGCTGGGAAGTGAC
GCCCTCGATGATTTTGACCTTGACATGCTTGGTTCGGATGCCCTTGATGACTTTGACCTCGACATGCTCG
GCAGTGACGCCCTTGATGATTTCGACCTGGACATGCTGATTAACTCTAGAAGTTCCGGATCTCCGAAAAA
GAAACGCAAAGTTGGTTCGGGAGGTGGTTCGGGTGGCTCTGGATCAAGCCAGTACCTGCCCGACACCGAC
GACCGGCACCGGATCGAGGAAAAGCGGAAGCGGACCTACGAGACATTCAAGAGCATCATGAAGAAGTCCC
CCTTCAGCGGCCCCACCGACCCTAGACCTCCACCTAGAAGAATCGCCGTGCCCAGCAGATCCAGCGCCAG
CGTGCCAAAACCTGCCCCCCAGCCTTACCCCTTCACCAGCAGCCTGAGCACCATCAACTACGACGAGTTC
CCTACCATGGTGTTCCCCAGCGGCCAGATCTCTCAGGCCTCTGCTCTGGCTCCAGCCCCTCCTCAGGTGC
TGCCTCAGGCTCCTGCTCCTGCACCAGCTCCAGCCATGGTGTCTGCACTGGCTCAGGCACCAGCACCCGT
GCCTGTGCTGGCTCCTGGACCTCCACAGGCTGTGGCTCCACCAGCCCCTAAACCTACACAGGCCGGCGAG
GGCACACTGTCTGAAGCTCTGCTGCAGCTGCAGTTCGACGACGAGGATCTGGGAGCCCTGCTGGGAAACA
GCACCGATCCTGCCGTGTTCACCGACCTGGCCAGCGTGGACAACAGCGAGTTCCAGCAGCTGCTGAACCA
GGGCATCCCTGTGGCCCCTCACACCACCGAGCCCATGCTGATGGAATACCCCGAGGCCATCACCCGGCTC
GTGACAGGCGCTCAGAGGCCTCCTGATCCAGCTCCTGCCCCTCTGGGAGCACCAGGCCTGCCTAATGGAC
TGCTGTCTGGCGACGAGGACTTCAGCTCTATCGCCGATATGGATTTCTCAGCCTTGCTGTCAGGCGGTGG
TAGTGGTGGGAGCGGTAGTCCACTGGATCCAGCGCCCGCAGTGACTCCCGAGGCCAGTCACCTGTTGGAG
GATCCCGATGAAGAGACGAGCCAGGCTGTCAAAGCCCTTCGGGAGATGGCCGATACTGTGATTCCCCAGA
AGGAAGAGGCTGCAATCTGTGGCCAAATGGACCTTTCCCATCCGCCCCCAAGGGGCCATCTGGATGAGCT
GACAACCACACTTGAGTCCATGACCGAGGATCTGAACCTGGACTCACCCCTGACCCCGGAATTGAACGAG
ATTCTGGATACCTTCCTGAACGACGAGTGCCTCTTGCATGCCATGCATATCAGCACAGGACTGTCCATCT
TCGACACATCTCTGTTTTAGAAGAATTCGATCCCTACCGGTTAGTAATGAGTTTAAACGGGGGAGGCTAA
CTGAAACACGGAAGGAGACAATACCGGAAGGAACCCGCGCTATGACGGCAATAAAAAGACAGAATAAAAC
GCACGGGTGTTGGGTCGTTTGTTCATAAACGCGGGGTTCGGTCCCAGGGCTGGCACTCTGTCGATACCCC
ACCGAGACCCCATTGGGGCCAATACGCCCGCGTTTCTTCCTTTTCCCCACCCCACCCCCCAAGTTCGGGT
GAAGGCCCAGGGCTCGCAGCCAACGTCGGGGCGGCAGGCCCTCCATAGTCGGTCGTTCGGCTGCGGCGAG
CGGTATCAGCTCACTCAAAGGCGGTAATACGGTTATCCACAGAATCAGGGGATAACGCAGGAAAGAACAT
GTGAGCAAAAGGCCAGCAAAAGGCCAGGAACCGTAAAAAGGCCGCGTTGCTGGCGTTTTTCCATAGGCTC
CGCCCCCCTGACGAGCATCACAAAAATCGACGCTCAAGTCAGAGGTGGCGAAACCCGACAGGACTATAAA
GATACCAGGCGTTTCCCCCTGGAAGCTCCCTCGTGCGCTCTCCTGTTCCGACCCTGCCGCTTACCGGATA
CCTGTCCGCCTTTCTCCCTTCGGGAAGCGTGGCGCTTTCTCATAGCTCACGCTGTAGGTATCTCAGTTCG
GTGTAGGTCGTTCGCTCCAAGCTGGGCTGTGTGCACGAACCCCCCGTTCAGCCCGACCGCTGCGCCTTAT
CCGGTAACTATCGTCTTGAGTCCAACCCGGTAAGACACGACTTATCGCCACTGGCAGCAGCCACTGGTAA
CAGGATTAGCAGAGCGAGGTATGTAGGCGGTGCTACAGAGTTCTTGAAGTGGTGGCCTAACTACGGCTAC
ACTAGAAGAACAGTATTTGGTATCTGCGCTCTGCTGAAGCCAGTTACCTTCGGAAAAAGAGTTGGTAGCT
CTTGATCCGGCAAACAAACCACCGCTGGTAGCGGTGGTTTTTTTGTTTGCAAGCAGCAGATTACGCGCAG
AAAAAAAGGATCTCAAGAAGATCCTTTGATCTTTTCTACGGGGTCTGACGCTCAGTGGAACGAAAACTCA
CGTTAAGGGATTTTGGTCATGAGATTATCAAAAAGGATCTTCACCTAGATCCTTTTAAATTAAAAATGAA
GTTTTAAATCAATCTAAAGTATATATGAGTAAACTTGGTCTGACAGTTACCAATGCTTAATCAGTGAGGC
ACCTATCTCAGCGATCTGTCTATTTCGTTCATCCATAGTTGCCTGACTCCCCGTCGTGTAGATAACTACG
ATACGGGAGGGCTTACCATCTGGCCCCAGTGCTGCAATGATACCGCGAGACCCACGCTCACCGGCTCCAG
ATTTATCAGCAATAAACCAGCCAGCCGGAAGGGCCGAGCGCAGAAGTGGTCCTGCAACTTTATCCGCCTC
CATCCAGTCTATTAATTGTTGCCGGGAAGCTAGAGTAAGTAGTTCGCCAGTTAATAGTTTGCGCAACGTT
GTTGCCATTGCTACAGGCATCGTGGTGTCACGCTCGTCGTTTGGTATGGCTTCATTCAGCTCCGGTTCCC
AACGATCAAGGCGAGTTACATGATCCCCCATGTTGTGCAAAAAAGCGGTTAGCTCCTTCGGTCCTCCGAT
CGTTGTCAGAAGTAAGTTGGCCGCAGTGTTATCACTCATGGTTATGGCAGCACTGCATAATTCTCTTACT
GTCATGCCATCCGTAAGATGCTTTTCTGTGACTGGTGAGTACTCAACCAAGTCATTCTGAGAATAGTGTA
TGCGGCGACCGAGTTGCTCTTGCCCGGCGTCAATACGGGATAATACCGCGCCACATAGCAGAACTTTAAA
AGTGCTCATCATTGGAAAACGTTCTTCGGGGCGAAAACTCTCAAGGATCTTACCGCTGTTGAGATCCAGT
TCGATGTAACCCACTCGTGCACCCAACTGATCTTCAGCATCTTTTACTTTCACCAGCGTTTCTGGGTGAG
CAAAAACAGGAAGGCAAAATGCCGCAAAAAAGGGAATAAGGGCGACACGGAAATGTTGAATACTCATACT
CTTCCTTTTTCAATATTATTGAAGCATTTATCAGGGTTATTGTCTCATGAGCGGATACATATTTGAATGT
ATTTAGAAAAATAAACAAATAGGGGTTCCGCGCACATTTCCCCGAAAAGTGCCACCTGACGTCGACGGAT
CGGGAGATCTCCCGATCCCCTATGGTGCACTCTCAGTACAATCTGCTCTGATGCCGCATAGTTAAGCCAG
TATCTGCTCCCTGCTTGTGTGTTGGAGGTCGCTGAGTAGTGCGCGAGC
